>Addgene plasmid #235599 | pLV-TET1-dCas9 | addgene full sequence | sequence record 474448 | Addgene NGS Result
CTTT
[37 nt withheld, positions 5-41]
ACCCTATCTCGGTCTATTCTTTTGATTTATAAGGGATTTTGCCGATTTCGGCCTATTGGTTAAAAAATGA
GCTGATTTAACAAAAATTTAACGCGAATTAATTCTGTGGAATGTGTGTCAGTTAGGGTGTGGAAAGTCCC
CAGGCTCCCCAGCAGGCAGAAGTATGCAAAGCATGCATCTCAATTAGTCAGCAACCAGGTGTGGAAAGTC
CCCAGGCTCCCCAGCAGGCAGAAGTATGCAAAGCATGCATCTCAATTAGTCAGCAACCATAGTCCCGCCC
CTAACTCCGCCCATCCCGCCCCTAACTCCGCCCAGTTCCGCCCATTCTCCGCCCCATGGCTGACTAATTT
TTTTTATTTATGCAGAGGCCGAGGCCGCCTCTGCCTCTGAGCTATTCCAGAAGTAGTGAGGAGGCTTTTT
TGGAGGCCTAGGCTTTTGCAAAAAGCTCCCGGGAGCTTGTATATCCATTTTCGGATCTGATCAGCACGTG
TTGACAATTAATCATCGGCATAGTATATCGGCATAGTATAATACGACAAGGTGAGGAACTAAACCATGGC
CAAGTTGACCAGTGCCGTTCCGGTGCTCACCGCGCGCGACGTCGCCGGAGCGGTCGAGTTCTGGACCGAC
CGGCTCGGGTTCTCCCGGGACTTCGTGGAGGACGACTTCGCCGGTGTGGTCCGGGACGACGTGACCCTGT
TCATCAGCGCGGTCCAGGACCAGGTGGTGCCGGACAACACCCTGGCCTGGGTGTGGGTGCGCGGCCTGGA
CGAGCTGTACGCCGAGTGGTCGGAGGTCGTGTCCACGAACTTCCGGGACGCCTCCGGGCCGGCCATGACC
GAGATCGGCGAGCAGCCGTGGGGGCGGGAGTTCGCCCTGCGCGACCCGGCCGGCAACTGCGTGCACTTCG
TGGCCGAGGAGCAGGACTGACACGTGCTACGAGATTTCGATTCCACCGCCGCCTTCTATGAAAGGTTGGG
CTTCGGAATCGTTTTCCGGGACGCCGGCTGGATGATCCTCCAGCGCGGGGATCTCATGCTGGAGTTCTTC
GCCCACCCCAACTTGTTTATTGCAGCTTATAATGGTTACAAATAAAGCAATAGCATCACAAATTTCACAA
ATAAAGCATTTTTTTCACTGCATTCTAGTTGTGGTTTGTCCAAACTCATCAATGTATCTTATCATGTCTG
TATACCGTCGACCTCTAGCTAGAGCTTGGCGTAATCATGGTCATAGCTGTTTCCTGTGTGAAATTGTTAT
CCGCTCACAATTCCACACAACATACGAGCCGGAAGCATAAAGTGTAAAGCCTGGGGTGCCTAATGAGTGA
GCTAACTCACATTAATTGCGTTGCGCTCACTGCCCGCTTTCCAGTCGGGAAACCTGTCGTGCCAGCTGCA
TTAATGAATCGGCCAACGCGCGGGGAGAGGCGGTTTGCGTATTGGGCGCTCTTCCGCTTCCTCGCTCACT
GACTCGCTGCGCTCGGTCGTTCGGCTGCGGCGAGCGGTATCAGCTCACTCAAAGGCGGTAATACGGTTAT
CCACAGAATCAGGGGATAACGCAGGAAAGAACATGTGAGCAAAAGGCCAGCAAAAGGCCAGGAACCGTAA
AAAGGCCGCGTTGCTGGCGTTTTTCCATAGGCTCCGCCCCCCTGACGAGCATCACAAAAATCGACGCTCA
AGTCAGAGGTGGCGAAACCCGACAGGACTATAAAGATACCAGGCGTTTCCCCCTGGAAGCTCCCTCGTGC
GCTCTCCTGTTCCGACCCTGCCGCTTACCGGATACCTGTCCGCCTTTCTCCCTTCGGGAAGCGTGGCGCT
TTCTCATAGCTCACGCTGTAGGTATCTCAGTTCGGTGTAGGTCGTTCGCTCCAAGCTGGGCTGTGTGCAC
GAACCCCCCGTTCAGCCCGACCGCTGCGCCTTATCCGGTAACTATCGTCTTGAGTCCAACCCGGTAAGAC
ACGACTTATCGCCACTGGCAGCAGCCACTGGTAACAGGATTAGCAGAGCGAGGTATGTAGGCGGTGCTAC
AGAGTTCTTGAAGTGGTGGCCTAACTACGGCTACACTAGAAGAACAGTATTTGGTATCTGCGCTCTGCTG
AAGCCAGTTACCTTCGGAAAAAGAGTTGGTAGCTCTTGATCCGGCAAACAAACCACCGCTGGTAGCGGTG
GTTTTTTTGTTTGCAAGCAGCAGATTACGCGCAGAAAAAAAGGATCTCAAGAAGATCCTTTGATCTTTTC
TACGGGGTCTGACGCTCAGTGGAACGAAAACTCACGTTAAGGGATTTTGGTCATGAGATTATCAAAAAGG
ATCTTCACCTAGATCCTTTTAAATTAAAAATGAAGTTTTAAATCAATCTAAAGTATATATGAGTAAACTT
GGTCTGACAGTTACCAATGCTTAATCAGTGAGGCACCTATCTCAGCGATCTGTCTATTTCGTTCATCCAT
AGTTGCCTGACTCCCCGTCGTGTAGATAACTACGATACGGGAGGGCTTACCATCTGGCCCCAGTGCTGCA
ATGATACCGCGAGACCCACGCTCACCGGCTCCAGATTTATCAGCAATAAACCAGCCAGCCGGAAGGGCCG
AGCGCAGAAGTGGTCCTGCAACTTTATCCGCCTCCATCCAGTCTATTAATTGTTGCCGGGAAGCTAGAGT
AAGTAGTTCGCCAGTTAATAGTTTGCGCAACGTTGTTGCCATTGCTACAGGCATCGTGGTGTCACGCTCG
TCGTTTGGTATGGCTTCATTCAGCTCCGGTTCCCAACGATCAAGGCGAGTTACATGATCCCCCATGTTGT
GCAAAAAAGCGGTTAGCTCCTTCGGTCCTCCGATCGTTGTCAGAAGTAAGTTGGCCGCAGTGTTATCACT
CATGGTTATGGCAGCACTGCATAATTCTCTTACTGTCATGCCATCCGTAAGATGCTTTTCTGTGACTGGT
GAGTACTCAACCAAGTCATTCTGAGAATAGTGTATGCGGCGACCGAGTTGCTCTTGCCCGGCGTCAATAC
GGGATAATACCGCGCCACATAGCAGAACTTTAAAAGTGCTCATCATTGGAAAACGTTCTTCGGGGCGAAA
ACTCTCAAGGATCTTACCGCTGTTGAGATCCAGTTCGATGTAACCCACTCGTGCACCCAACTGATCTTCA
GCATCTTTTACTTTCACCAGCGTTTCTGGGTGAGCAAAAACAGGAAGGCAAAATGCCGCAAAAAAGGGAA
TAAGGGCGACACGGAAATGTTGAATACTCATACTCTTCCTTTTTCAATATTATTGAAGCATTTATCAGGG
TTATTGTCTCATGAGCGGATACATATTTGAATGTATTTAGAAAAATAAACAAATAGGGGTTCCGCGCACA
TTTCCCCGAAAAGTGCCACCTGACGTCGACGGATCGGGAGATCTCCCGATCCCCTATGGTGCACTCTCAG
TACAATCTGCTCTGATGCCGCATAGTTAAGCCAGTATCTGCTCCCTGCTTGTGTGTTGGAGGTCGCTGAG
TAGTGCGCGAGCAAAATTTAAGCTACAACAAGGCAAGGCTTGACCGACAATTGCATGAAGAATCTGCTTA
GGGTTAGGCGTTTTGCGCTGCTTCGCGATGTACGGGCCAGATATACGCGCGCGTTGACATTGATTATTGA
CTAGTTATTAATAGTAATCAATTACGGGGTCATTAGTTCATAGCCCATATATGGAGTTCCGCGTTACATA
ACTTACGGTAAATGGCCCGCCTGGCTGACCGCCCAACGACCCCCGCCCATTGACGTCAATAATGACGTAT
GTTCCCATAGTAACGCCAATAGGGACTTTCCATTGACGTCAATGGGTGGAGTATTTACGGTAAACTGCCC
ACTTGGCAGTACATCAAGTGTATCATATGCCAAGTACGCCCCCTATTGACGTCAATGACGGTAAATGGCC
CGCCTGGCATTATGCCCAGTACATGACCTTATGGGACTTTCCTACTTGGCAGTACATCTACGTATTAGTC
ATCGCTATTACCATGGTGATGCGGTTTTGGCAGTACATCAATGGGCGTGGATAGCGGTTTGACTCACGGG
GATTTCCAAGTCTCCACCCCATTGACGTCAATGGGAGTTTGTTTTGGCACCAAAATCAACGGGACTTTCC
AAAATGTCGTAACAACTCCGCCCCATTGACGCAAATGGGCGGTAGGCGTGTACGGTGGGAGGTCTATATA
AGCAGCGCGTTTTGCCTGTACTGGGTCTCTCTGGTTAGACCAGATCTGAGCCTGGGAGCTCTCTGGCTAA
CTAGGGAACCCACTGCTTAAGCCTCAATAAAGCTTGCCTTGAGTGCTTCAAGTAGTGTGTGCCCGTCTGT
TGTGTGACTCTGGTAACTAGAGATCCCTCAGACCCTTTTAGTCAGTGTGGAAAATCTCTAGCAGTGGCGC
CCGAACAGGGACTTGAAAGCGAAAGGGAAACCAGAGGAGCTCTCTCGACGCAGGACTCGGCTTGCTGAAG
CGCGCACGGCAAGAGGCGAGGGGCGGCGACTGGTGAGTACGCCAAAAATTTTGACTAGCGGAGGCTAGAA
GGAGAGAGATGGGTGCGAGAGCGTCAGTATTAAGCGGGGGAGAATTAGATCGCGATGGGAAAAAATTCGG
TTAAGGCCAGGGGGAAAGAAAAAATATAAATTAAAACATATAGTATGGGCAAGCAGGGAGCTAGAACGAT
TCGCAGTTAATCCTGGCCTGTTAGAAACATCAGAAGGCTGTAGACAAATACTGGGACAGCTACAACCATC
CCTTCAGACAGGATCAGAAGAACTTAGATCATTATATAATACAGTAGCAACCCTCTATTGTGTGCATCAA
AGGATAGAGATAAAAGACACCAAGGAAGCTTTAGACAAGATAGAGGAAGAGCAAAACAAAAGTAAGACCA
CCGCACAGCAAGCGGCCGCTGATCTTCAGACCTGGAGGAGGAGATATGAGGGACAATTGGAGAAGTGAAT
TATATAAATATAAAGTAGTAAAAATTGAACCATTAGGAGTAGCACCCACCAAGGCAAAGAGAAGAGTGGT
GCAGAGAGAAAAAAGAGCAGTGGGAATAGGAGCTTTGTTCCTTGGGTTCTTGGGAGCAGCAGGAAGCACT
ATGGGCGCAGCGTCAATGACGCTGACGGTACAGGCCAGACAATTATTGTCTGGTATAGTGCAGCAGCAGA
ACAATTTGCTGAGGGCTATTGAGGCGCAACAGCATCTGTTGCAACTCACAGTCTGGGGCATCAAGCAGCT
CCAGGCAAGAATCCTGGCTGTGGAAAGATACCTAAAGGATCAACAGCTCCTGGGGATTTGGGGTTGCTCT
GGAAAACTCATTTGCACCACTGCTGTGCCTTGGAATGCTAGTTGGAGTAATAAATCTCTGGAACAGATTT
GGAATCACACGACCTGGATGGAGTGGGACAGAGAAATTAACAATTACACAAGCTTAATACACTCCTTAAT
TGAAGAATCGCAAAACCAGCAAGAAAAGAATGAACAAGAATTATTGGAATTAGATAAATGGGCAAGTTTG
TGGAATTGGTTTAACATAACAAATTGGCTGTGGTATATAAAATTATTCATAATGATAGTAGGAGGCTTGG
TAGGTTTAAGAATAGTTTTTGCTGTACTTTCTATAGTGAATAGAGTTAGGCAGGGATATTCACCATTATC
GTTTCAGACCCACCTCCCAACCCCGAGGGGACCCGACAGGCCCGAAGGAATAGAAGAAGAAGGTGGAGAG
AGAGACAGAGACAGATCCATTCGATTAGTGAACGGATCGGCACTGCGTGCGCCAATTCTGCAGACAAATG
GCAGTATTCATCCACAATTTTAAAAGAAAAGGGGGGATTGGGGGGTACAGTGCAGGGGAAAGAATAGTAG
ACATAATAGCAACAGACATACAAACTAAAGAATTACAAAAACAAATTACAAAAATTCAAAATTTTCGGGT
TTATTACAGGGACAGCAGAGATCCAGTTTGGTTAATTAAGGTACCGCTCCGGTGCCCGTCAGTGGGCAGA
GCGCACATCGCCCACAGTCCCCGAGAAGTTGGGGGGAGGGGTCGGCAATTGAACCGGTGCCTAGAGAAGG
TGGCGCGGGGTAAACTGGGAAAGTGATGTCGTGTACTGGCTCCGCCTTTTTCCCGAGGGTGGGGGAGAAC
CGTATATAAGTGCAGTAGTCGCCGTGAACGTTCTTTTTCGCAACGGGTTTGCCGCCAGAACACAGGTAAG
TGCCGTGTGTGGTTCCCGCGGGCCTGGCCTCTTTACGGGTTATGGCCCTTGCGTGCCTTGAATTACTTCC
ACGCCCCTGGCTGCAGTACGTGATTCTTGATCCCGAGCTTCGGGTTGGAAGTGGGTGGGAGAGTTCGAGG
CCTTGCGCTTAAGGAGCCCCTTCGCCTCGTGCTTGAGTTGAGGCCTGGCCTGGGCGCTGGGGCCGCCGCG
TGCGAATCTGGTGGCACCTTCGCGCCTGTCTCGCTGCTTTCGATAAGTCTCTAGCCATTTAAAATTTTTG
ATGACCTGCTGCGACGCTTTTTTTCTGGCAAGATAGTCTTGTAAATGCGGGCCAAGATCTGCACACTGGT
ATTTCGGTTTTTGGGGCCGCGGGCGGCGACGGGGCCCGTGCGTCCCAGCGCACATGTTCGGCGAGGCGGG
GCCTGCGAGCGCGGCCACCGAGAATCGGACGGGGGTAGTCTCAAGCTGGCCGGCCTGCTCTGGTGCCTGG
CCTCGCGCCGCCGTGTATCGCCCCGCCCTGGGCGGCAAGGCTGGCCCGGTCGGCACCAGTTGCGTGAGCG
GAAAGATGGCCGCTTCCCGGCCCTGCTGCAGGGAGCTCAAAATGGAGGACGCGGCGCTCGGGAGAGCGGG
CGGGTGAGTCACCCACACAAAGGAAAAGGGCCTTTCCGTCCTCAGCCGTCGCTTCATGTGACTCCACGGA
GTACCGGGCGCCGTCCAGGCACCTCGATTAGTTCTCGAGCTTTTGGAGTACGTCGTCTTTAGGTTGGGGG
GAGGGGTTTTATGCGATGGAGTTTCCCCACACTGAGTGGGTGGAGACTGAAGTTAGGCCAGCTTGGCACT
TGATGTAATTCTCCTTGGAATTTGCCCTTTTTGAGTTTGGATCTTGGTTCATTCTCAAGCCTCAGACAGT
GGTTCAAAGTTTTTTTCTTCCATTTCAGGTGTCGTGAGAATTCTGCGCCACCATGGCCCTGCCCACCTGC
AGCTGTCTTGATCGAGTTATACAAAAAGACAAAGGCCCATATTATACACACCTTGGGGCAGGACCAAGTG
TTGCTGCTGTCAGGGAAATCATGGAGAATAGGTATGGTCAAAAAGGAAACGCAATAAGGATAGAAATAGT
AGTGTACACCGGTAAAGAAGGGAAAAGCTCTCATGGGTGTCCAATTGCTAAGTGGGTTTTAAGAAGAAGC
AGTGATGAAGAAAAAGTTCTTTGTTTGGTCCGGCAGCGTACAGGCCACCACTGTCCAACTGCTGTGATGG
TGGTGCTCATCATGGTGTGGGATGGCATCCCTCTTCCAATGGCCGACCGGCTATACACAGAGCTCACAGA
GAATCTAAAGTCATACAATGGGCACCCTACCGACAGAAGATGCACCCTCAATGAAAATCGTACCTGTACA
TGTCAAGGAATTGATCCAGAGACTTGTGGAGCTTCATTCTCTTTTGGCTGTTCATGGAGTATGTACTTTA
ATGGCTGTAAGTTTGGTAGAAGCCCAAGCCCCAGAAGATTTAGAATTGATCCAAGCTCTCCCTTACATGA
AAAAAACCTTGAAGATAACTTACAGAGTTTGGCTACACGATTAGCTCCAATTTATAAGCAGTATGCTCCA
GTAGCTTACCAAAATCAGGTGGAATATGAAAATGTTGCCCGAGAATGTCGGCTTGGCAGCAAGGAAGGTC
GACCCTTCTCTGGGGTCACTGCTTGCCTGGACTTCTGTGCTCATCCCCACAGGGACATTCACAACATGAA
TAATGGAAGCACTGTGGTTTGTACCTTAACTCGAGAAGATAACCGCTCTTTGGGTGTTATTCCTCAAGAT
GAGCAGCTCCATGTGCTACCTCTTTATAAGCTTTCAGACACAGATGAGTTTGGCTCCAAGGAAGGAATGG
AAGCCAAGATCAAATCTGGGGCCATCGAGGTCCTGGCACCCCGCCGCAAAAAAAGAACGTGTTTCACTCA
GCCTGTTCCCCGTTCTGGAAAGAAGAGGGCTGCGATGATGACAGAGGTTCTTGCACATAAGATAAGGGCA
GTGGAAAAGAAACCTATTCCCCGAATCAAGCGGAAGAATAACTCAACAACAACAAACAACAGTAAGCCTT
CGTCACTGCCAACCTTAGGGAGTAACACTGAGACCGTGCAACCTGAAGTAAAAAGTGAAACCGAACCCCA
TTTTATCTTAAAAAGTTCAGACAACACTAAAACTTATTCGCTGATGCCATCCGCTCCTCACCCAGTGAAA
GAGGCATCTCCAGGCTTCTCCTGGTCCCCGAAGACTGCTTCAGCCACACCAGCTCCACTGAAGAATGACG
CAACAGCCTCATGCGGGTTTTCAGAAAGAAGCAGCACTCCCCACTGTACGATGCCTTCGGGAAGACTCAG
TGGTGCCAATGCTGCAGCTGCTGATGGCCCTGGCATTTCACAGCTTGGCGAAGTGGCTCCTCTCCCCACC
CTGTCTGCTCCTGTGATGGAGCCCCTCATTAATTCTGAGCCTTCCACTGGTGTGACTGAGCCGCTAACGC
CTCATCAGCCAAACCACCAGCCCTCCTTCCTCACCTCTCCTCAAGACCTTGCCTCTTCTCCAATGGAAGA
AGATGAGCAGCATTCTGAAGCAGATGAGCCTCCATCAGACGAACCCCTATCTGATGACCCCCTGTCACCT
GCTGAGGAGAAATTGCCCCACATTGATGAGTATTGGTCAGACAGTGAGCACATCTTTTTGGATGCAAATA
TTGGTGGGGTGGCCATCGCACCTGCTCACGGCTCGGTTTTGATTGAGTGTGCCCGGCGAGAGCTGCACGC
TACCACTCCTGTTGAGCACCCCAACCGTAATCATCCAACCCGCCTCTCCCTTGTCTTTTACCAGCACAAA
AACCTAAATAAGCCCCAACATGGTTTTGAACTAAACAAGATTAAGTTTGAGGCTAAAGAAGCTAAGAATA
AGAAAATGAAGGCCTCAGAGCAAAAAGACCAGGCAGCTAATGAAGGTCCAGAACAGTCCTCTGAAGTAAA
TGAATTGAACCAAATTCCTTCTCATAAAGCATTAACATTAACCCATGACAATGTTGTCACCGTGTCCCCT
TATGCTCTCACACACGTTGCGGGGCCCTATAACCATTGGGTCGGAGGGCCGAGCTCTGGCGCACCCCCAC
CAAGTGGAGGGTCTCCTGCCGGGTCCCCAACATCTACTGAAGAAGGCACCAGCGAATCCGCAACGCCCGA
GTCAGGCCCTGGTACCTCCACAGAACCATCTGAAGGTAGTGCGCCTGGTTCCCCAGCTGGAAGCCCTACT
TCCACCGAAGAAGGCACGTCAACCGAACCAAGTGAAGGATCTGCCCCTGGGACCAGCACTGAACCATCTG
AGATGGACAAGAAGTATTCTATCGGACTGGCCATCGGGACTAATAGCGTCGGGTGGGCCGTGATCACTGA
CGAGTACAAGGTGCCCTCTAAGAAGTTCAAGGTGCTCGGGAACACCGACCGGCATTCCATCAAGAAAAAT
CTGATCGGAGCTCTCCTCTTTGATTCAGGGGAGACCGCTGAAGCAACCCGCCTCAAGCGGACTGCTAGAC
GGCGGTACACCAGGAGGAAGAACCGGATTTGTTACCTTCAAGAGATATTCTCCAACGAAATGGCAAAGGT
CGACGACAGCTTCTTCCATAGGCTGGAAGAATCATTCCTCGTGGAAGAGGATAAGAAGCATGAACGGCAT
CCCATCTTCGGTAATATCGTCGACGAGGTGGCCTATCACGAGAAATACCCAACCATCTACCATCTTCGCA
AAAAGCTGGTGGACTCAACCGACAAGGCAGACCTCCGGCTTATCTACCTGGCCCTGGCCCACATGATCAA
GTTCAGAGGCCACTTCCTGATCGAGGGCGACCTCAATCCTGACAATAGCGATGTGGATAAACTGTTCATC
CAGCTGGTGCAGACTTACAACCAGCTCTTTGAAGAGAACCCCATCAATGCAAGCGGAGTCGATGCCAAGG
CCATTCTGTCAGCCCGGCTGTCAAAGAGCCGCAGACTTGAGAATCTTATCGCTCAGCTGCCGGGTGAAAA
GAAAAATGGACTGTTCGGGAACCTGATTGCTCTTTCACTTGGGCTGACTCCCAATTTCAAGTCTAATTTC
GACCTGGCAGAGGATGCCAAGCTGCAACTGTCCAAGGACACCTATGATGACGATCTCGACAACCTCCTGG
CCCAGATCGGTGACCAATACGCCGACCTTTTCCTTGCTGCTAAGAATCTTTCTGACGCCATCCTGCTGTC
TGACATTCTCCGCGTGAACACTGAAATCACCAAGGCCCCTCTTTCAGCTTCAATGATTAAGCGGTATGAT
GAGCACCACCAGGACCTGACCCTGCTTAAGGCACTCGTCCGGCAGCAGCTTCCGGAGAAGTACAAGGAAA
TCTTCTTTGACCAGTCAAAGAATGGATACGCCGGCTACATCGACGGAGGTGCCTCCCAAGAGGAATTTTA
TAAGTTTATCAAACCTATCCTTGAGAAGATGGACGGCACCGAAGAGCTCCTCGTGAAACTGAATCGGGAG
GATCTGCTGCGGAAGCAGCGCACTTTCGACAATGGGAGCATTCCCCACCAGATCCATCTTGGGGAGCTTC
ACGCCATCCTTCGGCGCCAAGAGGACTTCTACCCCTTTCTTAAGGACAACAGGGAGAAGATTGAGAAAAT
TCTCACTTTCCGCATCCCCTACTACGTGGGACCCCTCGCCAGAGGAAATAGCCGGTTTGCTTGGATGACC
AGAAAGTCAGAAGAAACTATCACTCCCTGGAACTTCGAAGAGGTGGTGGACAAGGGAGCCAGCGCTCAGT
CATTCATCGAACGGATGACTAACTTCGATAAGAACCTCCCCAATGAGAAGGTCCTGCCGAAACATTCCCT
GCTCTACGAGTACTTTACCGTGTACAACGAGCTGACCAAGGTGAAATATGTCACCGAAGGGATGAGGAAG
CCCGCATTCCTGTCAGGCGAACAAAAGAAGGCAATTGTGGACCTTCTGTTCAAGACCAATAGAAAGGTGA
CCGTGAAGCAGCTGAAGGAGGACTATTTCAAGAAAATTGAATGCTTCGACTCTGTGGAGATTAGCGGGGT
CGAAGATCGGTTCAACGCAAGCCTGGGTACCTACCATGATCTGCTTAAGATCATCAAGGACAAGGATTTT
CTGGACAATGAGGAGAACGAGGACATCCTTGAGGACATTGTCCTGACTCTCACTCTGTTCGAGGACCGGG
AAATGATCGAGGAGAGGCTTAAGACCTACGCCCATCTGTTCGACGATAAAGTGATGAAGCAACTTAAACG
GAGAAGATATACCGGATGGGGACGCCTTAGCCGCAAACTCATCAACGGAATCCGGGACAAACAGAGCGGA
AAGACCATTCTTGATTTCCTTAAAAGCGACGGATTCGCTAATCGCAACTTCATGCAACTTATCCATGATG
ATTCCCTGACCTTTAAGGAGGACATCCAGAAGGCCCAAGTGTCTGGACAAGGTGACTCACTGCACGAGCA
TATCGCAAATCTGGCTGGTTCACCCGCTATTAAGAAGGGTATTCTCCAGACCGTGAAAGTCGTGGACGAG
CTGGTCAAGGTGATGGGTCGCCATAAACCAGAGAACATTGTCATCGAGATGGCCAGGGAAAACCAGACTA
CCCAGAAGGGACAGAAGAACAGCAGGGAGCGGATGAAAAGAATTGAGGAAGGGATTAAGGAGCTCGGGTC
ACAGATCCTTAAAGAGCACCCGGTGGAAAACACCCAGCTTCAGAATGAGAAGCTCTATCTGTACTACCTT
CAAAATGGACGCGATATGTATGTGGACCAAGAGCTTGATATCAACAGGCTCTCAGACTACGACGTGGACG
CCATCGTCCCTCAGAGCTTCCTCAAAGACGACTCAATTGACAATAAGGTGCTGACTCGCTCAGACAAGAA
CCGGGGAAAGTCAGATAACGTGCCCTCAGAGGAAGTCGTGAAAAAGATGAAGAACTATTGGCGCCAGCTT
CTGAACGCAAAGCTGATCACTCAGCGGAAGTTCGACAATCTCACTAAGGCTGAGAGGGGCGGACTGAGCG
AACTGGACAAAGCAGGATTCATTAAACGGCAACTTGTGGAGACTCGGCAGATTACTAAACATGTCGCCCA
AATCCTTGACTCACGCATGAATACCAAGTACGACGAAAACGACAAACTTATCCGCGAGGTGAAGGTGATT
ACCCTGAAGTCCAAGCTGGTCAGCGATTTCAGAAAGGACTTTCAATTCTACAAAGTGCGGGAGATCAATA
ACTATCATCATGCTCATGACGCATATCTGAATGCCGTGGTGGGAACCGCCCTGATCAAGAAGTACCCAAA
GCTGGAAAGCGAGTTCGTGTACGGAGACTACAAGGTCTACGACGTGCGCAAGATGATTGCCAAATCTGAG
CAGGAGATCGGAAAGGCCACCGCAAAGTACTTCTTCTACAGCAACATCATGAATTTCTTCAAGACCGAAA
TCACCCTTGCAAACGGTGAGATCCGGAAGAGGCCGCTCATCGAGACTAATGGGGAGACTGGCGAAATCGT
GTGGGACAAGGGCAGAGATTTCGCTACCGTGCGCAAAGTGCTTTCTATGCCTCAAGTGAACATCGTGAAG
AAAACCGAGGTGCAAACCGGAGGCTTTTCTAAGGAATCAATCCTCCCCAAGCGCAACTCCGACAAGCTCA
TTGCAAGGAAGAAGGATTGGGACCCTAAGAAGTACGGCGGATTCGATTCACCAACTGTGGCTTATTCTGT
CCTGGTCGTGGCTAAGGTGGAAAAAGGAAAGTCTAAGAAGCTCAAGAGCGTGAAGGAACTGCTGGGTATC
ACCATTATGGAGCGCAGCTCCTTCGAGAAGAACCCAATTGACTTTCTCGAAGCCAAAGGTTACAAGGAAG
TCAAGAAGGACCTTATCATCAAGCTCCCAAAGTATAGCCTGTTCGAACTGGAGAATGGGCGGAAGCGGAT
GCTCGCCTCCGCTGGCGAACTTCAGAAGGGTAATGAGCTGGCTCTCCCCTCCAAGTACGTGAATTTCCTC
TACCTTGCAAGCCATTACGAGAAGCTGAAGGGGAGCCCCGAGGACAACGAGCAAAAGCAACTGTTTGTGG
AGCAGCATAAGCATTATCTGGACGAGATCATTGAGCAGATTTCCGAGTTTTCTAAACGCGTCATTCTCGC
TGATGCCAACCTCGATAAAGTCCTTAGCGCATACAATAAGCACAGAGACAAACCAATTCGGGAGCAGGCT
GAGAATATCATCCACCTGTTCACCCTCACCAATCTTGGTGCCCCTGCCGCATTCAAGTACTTCGACACCA
CCATCGACCGGAAACGCTATACCTCCACCAAAGAAGTGCTGGACGCCACCCTCATCCACCAGAGCATCAC
CGGACTTTACGAAACTCGGATTGACCTCTCACAGCTCGGAGGGGATGGTGGCGGAGGCTCGCCAAAAAAG
AAGAGAAAGGTAGACCCAAAGAAAAAACGAAAAGTAGATCCGAAAAAGAAGAGGAAGGTGGGAGGTAGTG
GGGCTACTAACTTCAGCCTGCTGAAGCAGGCTGGAGACGTGGAGGAGAACCCTGGACCTATGGCCAAGCC
TTTGTCTCAAGAAGAATCCACCCTCATTGAAAGAGCAACGGCTACAATCAACAGCATCCCCATCTCTGAA
GACTACAGCGTCGCCAGCGCAGCTCTCTCTAGCGACGGCCGCATCTTCACTGGTGTCAATGTATATCATT
TTACTGGGGGACCTTGTGCAGAACTCGTGGTGCTGGGCACTGCTGCTGCTGCGGCAGCTGGCAACCTGAC
TTGTATCGTCGCGATCGGAAATGAGAACAGGGGCATCTTGAGCCCCTGCGGACGGTGCCGACAGGTGCTT
CTCGATCTGCATCCTGGGATCAAAGCCATAGTGAAGGACAGTGATGGACAGCCGACGGCAGTTGGGATTC
GTGAATTGCTGCCCTCTGGTTATGTGTGGGAGGGCTAAACGCGTTAAGTCGACAATCAACCTCTGGATTA
CAAAATTTGTGAAAGATTGACTGGTATTCTTAACTATGTTGCTCCTTTTACGCTATGTGGATACGCTGCT
TTAATGCCTTTGTATCATGCTATTGCTTCCCGTATGGCTTTCATTTTCTCCTCCTTGTATAAATCCTGGT
TGCTGTCTCTTTATGAGGAGTTGTGGCCCGTTGTCAGGCAACGTGGCGTGGTGTGCACTGTGTTTGCTGA
CGCAACCCCCACTGGTTGGGGCATTGCCACCACCTGTCAGCTCCTTTCCGGGACTTTCGCTTTCCCCCTC
CCTATTGCCACGGCGGAACTCATCGCCGCCTGCCTTGCCCGCTGCTGGACAGGGGCTCGGCTGTTGGGCA
CTGACAATTCCGTGGTGTTGTCGGGGAAATCATCGTCCTTTCCTTGGCTGCTCGCCTGTGTTGCCACCTG
GATTCTGCGCGGGACGTCCTTCTGCTACGTCCCTTCGGCCCTCAATCCAGCGGACCTTCCTTCCCGCGGC
CTGCTGCCGGCTCTGCGGCCTCTTCCGCGTCTTCGCCTTCGCCCTCAGACGAGTCGGATCTCCCTTTGGG
CCGCCTCCCCGCGTCGACTTTAAGACCAATGACTTACAAGGCAGCTGTAGATCTTAGCCACTTTTTAAAA
GAAAAGGGGGGACTGGAAGGGCTAATTCACTCCCAACGAAGACAAGATCTGCTTTTTGCTTGTACTGGGT
CTCTCTGGTTAGACCAGATCTGAGCCTGGGAGCTCTCTGGCTAACTAGGGAACCCACTGCTTAAGCCTCA
ATAAAGCTTGCCTTGAGTGCTTCAAGTAGTGTGTGCCCGTCTGTTGTGTGACTCTGGTAACTAGAGATCC
CTCAGACCCTTTTAGTCAGTGTGGAAAATCTCTAGCAGGGCCCGTTTAAACCCGCTGATCAGCCTCGACT
GTGCCTTCTAGTTGCCAGCCATCTGTTGTTTGCCCCTCCCCCGTGCCTTCCTTGACCCTGGAAGGTGCCA
CTCCCACTGTCCTTTCCTAATAAAATGAGGAAATTGCATCGCATTGTCTGAGTAGGTGTCATTCTATTCT
GGGGGGTGGGGTGGGGCAGGACAGCAAGGGGGAGGATTGGGAAGACAATAGCAGGCATGCTGGGGATGCG
GTGGGCTCTATGGCTTCTGAGGCGGAAAGAACCAGCTGGGGCTCTAGGGGGTATCCCC
[124 nt withheld, positions 15500-15623]
C
[91 nt withheld, positions 15625-15715]
A
[49 nt withheld, positions 15717-15765]
CCTTTGACGTTGGAGTCCACGTT
Features (pLannotate 1.2.2; 32 found; start..end, strand, type, name):
    154..483     +  promoter       SV40 promoter: SV40 enhancer and early promoter
    531..578     +  promoter       EM7 promoter: synthetic bacterial promoter&nbsp
    597..971     +  CDS            BleoR: antibiotic-binding protein; Sh ble from Streptoalloteichus hindustanus; confers resistance to bleomycin, phleomycin, and Zeocin™
    981..1106    +  CDS            ble (fragment): BLE_KLEPN - Experimental evidence at protein level: Swiss-Prot protein existence level 1. Binding protein with a strong affinity to the bleomycin family of antibiotics. Binds to CL990; an antimitotic-antibiotic compound. From Klebsiella pneumoniae.
   1101..1222    +  polyA_signal   SV40 poly(A) signal: SV40 polyadenylation signal
   1293..1315    -  protein_bind   lac operator (fragment): The lac repressor binds to the lac operator to inhibit transcription in E. coli. This inhibition can be relieved by adding lactose or isopropyl-β-D-thiogalactopyranoside (IPTG). lac repressor encoded by lacI
   1319..1349    -  promoter       lac promoter: promoter for the E. coli lac operon
   1364..1385    -  protein_bind   CAP binding site: CAP binding activates transcription in the presence of cAMP. E. coli catabolite activator protein
   1398..1490    -  CDS            lacI (fragment): lac repressor; lacI; The lac repressor binds to the lac operator to inhibit transcription in E. coli. This inhibition can be relieved by adding lactose or isopropyl-β-D-thiogalactopyranoside (IPTG).
   1673..2261    -  rep_origin     ori: high-copy-number ColE1/pMB1/pBR322/pUC origin of replication
   2432..3292    -  CDS            AmpR: β-lactamase; bla; confers resistance to ampicillin, carbenicillin, and related antibiotics
   3293..3397    -  promoter       AmpR promoter: bla
   3456..3508    -  misc_feature   bom (fragment): basis of mobility region from pBR322
   3667..4046    +  enhancer       CMV enhancer: human cytomegalovirus immediate early enhancer
   4047..4246    +  promoter       CMV promoter: human cytomegalovirus (CMV) immediate early promoter
   4264..4444    +  LTR            5' LTR (truncated): truncated 5' long terminal repeat (LTR) from HIV-1
   4491..4616    +  misc_feature   HIV-1 Ψ: packaging signal of human immunodeficiency virus type 1
   4600..4963    +  CDS            HIV-1 gag (fragment): gag protein from human immunodeficiency virus 1; gag
   5109..5342    +  misc_feature   RRE: The Rev response element (RRE) of HIV-1 allows for Rev-dependent mRNA export from the nucleus to the cytoplasm.
   5719..5819    +  CDS            Rev (fragment): human immunodeficiency virus 1 (HIV-1) Rev protein; rev; enhances nuclear export of unspliced and incompletely spliced viral mRNAs
   5869..5986    +  misc_feature   cPPT/CTS: central polypurine tract and central termination sequence of HIV-1
   6037..7218    +  promoter       EF-1α promoter: strong constitutive promoter for human elongation factor EF-1α
   7240..9393    +  CDS            TET1 (fragment): TET1_HUMAN - Also known as CXXC6, KIAA1676, LCX. Experimental evidence at protein level: Swiss-Prot protein existence level 1. Dioxygenase that catalyzes the conversion of the modified genomic base 5-methylcytosine (5mC) into 5-hydroxymethylcytosine (5hmC) and plays a key role in active DNA demethylation. Also mediates subsequent conversion of 5hmC into 5-formylcytosine (5fC), and conversion of 5fC to 5-carboxylcytosine (5caC). Conversion of 5mC into 5hmC, 5fC and 5caC probably constitutes the first step in cytosine demethylation. Methylation at the C5 position of cytosine bases is an epigenet
   9634..13737   +  CDS            cas9: CAS9_STRP1 - Also known as csn1 From Streptococcus pyogenes serotype M1.
  13753..13773   +  CDS            SV40 NLS: nuclear localization signal of SV40 (simian virus 40) large T antigen
  13891..14289   +  CDS            BSD: blasticidin S deaminase; Aspergillus terreus BSD; confers resistance to blasticidin
  14305..14893   +  misc_feature   WPRE: woodchuck hepatitis virus posttranscriptional regulatory element
  14944..14963   +  misc_feature   cPPT/CTS (fragment): central polypurine tract and central termination sequence of HIV-1
  14965..15198   +  LTR            3' LTR (ΔU3): self-inactivating 3' long terminal repeat (LTR) from HIV-1
  15230..15454   +  polyA_signal   bGH poly(A) signal: bovine growth hormone polyadenylation signal
  15458..15479   +  promoter       SV40 promoter (fragment): SV40 enhancer and early promoter
  15500..140     +  rep_origin     f1 ori (across the origin) (sequence partly withheld): f1 bacteriophage origin of replication; arrow indicates direction of (+) strand synthesis
