[The description below was written by a language model from this plasmid's Addgene catalogue record and pLannotate feature annotations shown in this document.]
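Description:
pLV-TET1-dCas9 is a lentiviral transfer plasmid of about 15.8 kb for constitutive mammalian expression of a targeted DNA demethylation effector: the catalytic domain of human TET1 fused to the N-terminus of nuclease-dead Streptococcus pyogenes Cas9. It is propagated in E. coli through a high-copy ColE1/pUC-type origin with ampicillin selection. The backbone also carries an f1 origin and an SV40/EM7-driven bleomycin/Zeocin resistance cassette that lies outside the viral genome. A recombination-reduced growth strain is recorded, which is usual for LTR-containing plasmids.

The viral portion has a third-generation-style layout. A CMV enhancer/promoter drives a truncated HIV-1 5' LTR, followed by the Ψ packaging signal with a partial gag sequence, the RRE for Rev-dependent export of the genomic RNA, and a cPPT/CTS. It ends in a self-inactivating ΔU3 3' LTR, with a bGH polyadenylation signal just downstream.

Between these elements, the EF-1α promoter drives the TET1 CD–dCas9 open reading frame. The catalogue lists a C-terminal 3xNLS, although the automated annotation marks only one SV40 NLS. A blasticidin S deaminase gene sits downstream and provides selection of transduced cells. No separate promoter is annotated for it, and the record does not state how it is linked to the fusion. A WPRE follows to enhance transcript expression.

TET1 oxidises 5-methylcytosine as the first step of active demethylation, so co-delivery of a guide RNA, which is not encoded on this plasmid, should direct demethylation to chosen loci. The plasmid was deposited in connection with work using CRISPR activation to assess gene editing products in human pluripotent stem cells.
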