Addgene plasmid #235599: pLV-TET1-dCas9
Purpose: Expresses Tet1CD-dCas9
Depositing lab: Ting Zhou. Depositing organization: Memorial Sloan-Kettering Cancer Center. Publication: Leveraging CRISPR activation for rapid assessment of gene editing products in human pluripotent stem cells. Wu Y, Zhong A, Evangelisti A, Sidharta M, Danwei H, Studer L, Zhou T. Stem Cell Reports. 2025 Apr 25:102499. doi: 10.1016/j.stemcr.2025.102499. PubMed 40345204.
Backbone
  Vector backbone: pLV
  Vector type: Mammalian Expression, Lentiviral, CRISPR
  Selectable markers: Blasticidin
Growth in bacteria
  Bacterial resistance: Ampicillin, 100 μg/mL
  Growth temperature: 37°C
  Growth strain: NEB Stable
  Copy number: High Copy
Gene/Insert
  Gene/Insert name: TET1-dCas9
  Species: H. sapiens (human); SpCas9 is from Streptococcus pyogenes
  Insert size (bp): 6510
  Entrez Gene: TET1 (a.k.a. CXXC6, LCX, bA119F7.1)
  Promoter: EF1a
  Tag / fusion protein: TET1 CD (N terminal on insert); 3xNLS (C terminal on insert)
  Cloning method: Gibson Cloning
  Sequencing primers: 5′ TCAAGCCTCAGACAGTGGTTC; 3′ TAGAAGGCACAGTCGAGG
Terms and licenses: Academic/Nonprofit Terms; Industry Terms: Not Available to Industry
Depositor comments: Please visit https://doi.org/10.1101/2024.09.29.615716 for bioRxiv preprint.
How to cite: pLV-TET1-dCas9 was a gift from Ting Zhou (Addgene plasmid # 235599 ; http://n2t.net/addgene:235599 ; RRID:Addgene_235599)
